>Addgene plasmid #81448 | pDONR223_EYS_p.Q172L | addgene full sequence | sequence record 166745 | Addgene NGS result
CTTTCCTGCGTTATCCCCTGATTCTGTGGATAACCGTATTACCGCCTTTGAGTGAGCTGATACCGCTCGC
CGCAGCCGAACGACCGAGCGCAGCGAGTCAGTGAGCGAGGAAGCGGAAGAGCGCCCAATACGCAAACCGC
CTCTCCCCGCGCGTTGGCCGATTCATTAATGCAGCTGGCACGACAGGTTTCCCGACTGGAAAGCGGGCAG
TGAGCGCAACGCAATTAATACGCGTACCGCTAGCCAGGAAGAGTTTGTAGAAACGCAAAAAGGCCATCCG
TCAGGATGGCCTTCTGCTTAGTTTGATGCCTGGCAGTTTATGGCGGGCGTCCTGCCCGCCACCCTCCGGG
CCGTTGCTTCACAACGTTCAAATCCGCTCCCGGCGGATTTGTCCTACTCAGGAGAGCGTTCACCGACAAA
CAACAGATAAAACGAAAGGCCCAGTCTTCCGACTGAGCCTTTCGTTTTATTTGATGCCTGGCAGTTCCCT
ACTCTCGCGTTAACGCTAGCATGGATGTTTTCCCAGTCACGACGTTGTAAAACGACGGCCAGTCTTAAGC
TCGGGCCCCAAATAATGATTTTATTTTGACTGATAGTGACCTGTTCGTTGCAACAAATTGATGAGCAATG
CTTTTTTATAATGCCAACTTTGTACAAAAAAGTTGGCACCATGACTGACAAATCAATCGTCATTCTGAGC
CTGATGGTTTTTCACAGCTCTTTCATAAATGGAAAAACATGTAGACGGCAATTGGTGGAAGAATGGCATC
CACAACCCTCATCATATGTGGTAAATTGGACACTAACAGAAAACATCTGCTTGGACTTCTACAGAGATTG
CTGGTTTTTGGGTGTAAACACTAAAATAGATACTTCAGGCAATCAAGCTGTTCCCCAGATTTGCCCTTTG
CAAATTCAATTAGGAGATATCCTTGTAATTTCTTCTGAACCATCTCTTCAATTTCCAGAAATAAATTTGA
TGAATGTTTCTGAAACATCTTTCGTTGGCTGTGTGCAAAATACCACAACGGAAGATCAGTTACTTTTTGG
CTGCAGACTAAAAGGAATGCACACTGTTAATTCTAAGTGGCTGAGTGTTGGGACACATTATTTTATCACA
GTTATGGCAAGTGGTCCATCACCTTGTCCACTGGGACTTCGACTAAATGTGACAGTGAAACAGCTGTTCT
GCCAGGAATCTCTGAGTTCAGAATTTTGCTCTGGTCATGGTAAATGTCTTAGTGAAGCTTGGAGCAAGAC
ATATAGCTGCCATTGCCAGCCTCCATTTTCTGGAAAATACTGCCAGGAACTTGATGCATGTTCTTTTAAA
CCATGTAAAAATAATGGCAGTTGCATTAATAAAAGAGAAAATTGGGATGAGCAAGCATATGAATGTGTCT
GTCACCCACCATTTACAGGAAAGAATTGCTCAGAAATAATTGGCCAGTGTCAACCACATGTCTGTTTCCA
TGGAAACTGCAGCAATATTACTTCAAATAGTTTCATTTGTGAATGTGATGAGCAATTTTCAGGTCCATTC
TGTGAGGTGTCAGCAAAACCTTGTGTTTCTCTGCTTTTTTGGAAAAGAGGAATTTGCCCAAATAGCAGTT
CTGCTTATACTTATGAATGCCCAAAAGGATCTTCCAGCCAAAATGGTGAAACTGATGTCAGTGAGTTTTC
ATTAGTACCATGTCAGAATGGTACTGACTGCATCAAAATATCAAATGATGTTATGTGCATCTGTTCACCA
ATATTTACAGATTTGCTTTGTAAGAGCATTCAAACATCATGTGAGTCATTTCCTTTGAGGAATAATGCTA
CATGTAAGAAATGTGAGAAAGATTATCCTTGCAGCTGTATATCAGGATTTACTGAAAAAAACTGTGAGAA
AGCAATTGACCACTGTAAACTGCTCAGCATCAACTGTCTGAATGAAGAATGGTGTTTCAATATAATTGGA
AGATTCAAATATGTATGCATTCCAGGGTGCACAAAAAATCCATGTTGGTTTTTGAAGAATGTTTACCTAA
TTCATCAACACCTCTGCTACTGTGGAGTCACCTTCCATGGTATTTGCCAAGATAAAGGTCCTGCTCAATT
TGAATATGTGTGGCAATTGGGATTTGCAGGATCTGAAGGCGAAAAGTGCCAAGGGGTTATTGATGCCTAT
TTCTTTCTGGCTGCAAACTGCACTGAAGATGCAACCTATGTGAACGATCCTGAAGATAATAATTCTTCAT
GTTGGTTCCCACATGAAGGCACAAAAGAGATTTGTGCAAATGGATGCAGTTGTTTGAGTGAAGAAGACAG
TCAGGAATATCGGTATCTATGTTTTCTCAGATGGGCTGGCAACATGTATCTGGAAAATACAACTGATGAT
CAAGAAAATGAGTGTCAACATGAAGCTGTTTGTAAAGATGAAATTAATAGACCCAGGTATTTATGTATCA
TTTGATTGCCAATTTCTTGTACAAAGTTGGCATTATAAGAAAGCATTGCTTATCAATTTGTTGCAACGAA
CAGGTCACTATCAGTCAAAATAAAATCATTATTTGCCATCCAGCTGATATCCCCTATAGTGAGTCGTATT
ACATGGTCATAGCTGTTTCCTGGCAGCTCTGGCCCGTGTCTCAAAATCTCTGATGTTACATTGCACAAGA
TAAAAATATATCATCATGCCTCCTCTAGACCAGCCAGGACAGAAATGCCTCGACTTCGCTGCTACCCAAG
GTTGCCGGGTGACGCACACCGTGGAAACGGATGAAGGCACGAACCCAGTGGACATAAGCCTGTTCGGTTC
GTAAGCTGTAATGCAAGTAGCGTATGCGCTCACGCAACTGGTCCAGAACCTTGACCGAACGCAGCGGTGG
TAACGGCGCAGTGGCGGTTTTCATGGCTTGTTATGACTGTTTTTTTGGGGTACAGTCTATGCCTCGGGCA
TCCAAGCAGCAAGCGCGTTACGCCGTGGGTCGATGTTTGATGTTATGGAGCAGCAACGATGTTACGCAGC
AGGGCAGTCGCCCTAAAACAAAGTTAAACATTATGAGGGAAGCGGTGATCGCCGAAGTATCGACTCAACT
ATCAGAGGTAGTTGGCGTCATCGAGCGCCATCTCGAACCGACGTTGCTGGCCGTACATTTGTACGGCTCC
GCAGTGGATGGCGGCCTGAAGCCACACAGTGATATTGATTTGCTGGTTACGGTGACCGTAAGGCTTGATG
AAACAACGCGGCGAGCTTTGATCAACGACCTTTTGGAAACTTCGGCTTCCCCTGGAGAGAGCGAGATTCT
CCGCGCTGTAGAAGTCACCATTGTTGTGCACGACGACATCATTCCGTGGCGTTATCCAGCTAAGCGCGAA
CTGCAATTTGGAGAATGGCAGCGCAATGACATTCTTGCAGGTATCTTCGAGCCAGCCACGATCGACATTG
ATCTGGCTATCTTGCTGACAAAAGCAAGAGAACATAGCGTTGCCTTGGTAGGTCCAGCGGCGGAGGAACT
CTTTGATCCGGTTCCTGAACAGGATCTATTTGAGGCGCTAAATGAAACCTTAACGCTATGGAACTCGCCG
CCCGACTGGGCTGGCGATGAGCGAAATGTAGTGCTTACGTTGTCCCGCATTTGGTACAGCGCAGTAACCG
GCAAAATCGCGCCGAAGGATGTCGCTGCCGACTGGGCAATGGAGCGCCTGCCGGCCCAGTATCAGCCCGT
CATACTTGAAGCTAGACAGGCTTATCTTGGACAAGAAGAAGATCGCTTGGCCTCGCGCGCAGATCAGTTG
GAAGAATTTGTCCACTACGTGAAAGGCGAGATCACCAAGGTAGTCGGCAAATAACCCTCGAGCCACCCAT
GACCAAAATCCCTTAACGTGAGTTACGCGTCGTTCCACTGAGCGTCAGACCCCGTAGAAAAGATCAAAGG
ATCTTCTTGAGATCCTTTTTTTCTGCGCGTAATCTGCTGCTTGCAAACAAAAAAACCACCGCTACCAGCG
GTGGTTTGTTTGCCGGATCAAGAGCTACCAACTCTTTTTCCGAAGGTAACTGGCTTCAGCAGAGCGCAGA
TACCAAATACTGTTCTTCTAGTGTAGCCGTAGTTAGGCCACCACTTCAAGAACTCTGTAGCACCGCCTAC
ATACCTCGCTCTGCTAATCCTGTTACCAGTGGCTGCTGCCAGTGGCGATAAGTCGTGTCTTACCGGGTTG
GACTCAAGACGATAGTTACCGGATAAGGCGCAGCGGTCGGGCTGAACGGGGGGTTCGTGCACACAGCCCA
GCTTGGAGCGAACGACCTACACCGAACTGAGATACCTACAGCGTGAGCTATGAGAAAGCGCCACGCTTCC
CGAAGGGAGAAAGGCGGACAGGTATCCGGTAAGCGGCAGGGTCGGAACAGGAGAGCGCACGAGGGAGCTT
CCAGGGGGAAACGCCTGGTATCTTTATAGTCCTGTCGGGTTTCGCCACCTCTGACTTGAGCGTCGATTTT
TGTGATGCTCGTCAGGGGGGCGGAGCCTATGGAAAAACGCCAGCAACGCGGCCTTTTTACGGTTCCTGGC
CTTTTGCTGGCCTTTTGCTCACATGTT
Features (pLannotate 1.2.2; 12 found; start..end, strand, type, name):
    121..213     +  CDS            lacI (fragment): lac repressor; lacI; The lac repressor binds to the lac operator to inhibit transcription in E. coli. This inhibition can be relieved by adding lactose or isopropyl-β-D-thiogalactopyranoside (IPTG).
    268..295     -  terminator     rrnB T2 terminator: transcription terminator T2 from the E. coli rrnB gene
    427..470     +  terminator     rrnB T1 terminator: Escherichia coli rrnB; transcription terminator T1 from the E. coli rrnB gene
    517..553     -  CDS            lacZα (fragment): LacZα fragment of β-galactosidase; lacZ fragment
    570..665     +  protein_bind   attL3: mutant version of attL; recombination site for the Gateway® LR reaction LR Clonase™
    671..2446    +  CDS            EYS (fragment): EYS_HUMAN - Also known as C6orf178, C6orf179, C6orf180, EGFL10, EGFL11, SPAM. Experimental evidence at protein level: Swiss-Prot protein existence level 1. Required to maintain the integrity of photoreceptor cells (PubMed:18836446). Specifically required for normal morphology of the photoreceptor ciliary pocket, and might thus facilitate protein trafficking between the photoreceptor inner and outer segments via the transition zone (By similarity). From Homo sapiens (Human).
   2463..2555    -  protein_bind   attL2 (fragment): mutant version of attL; recombination site for the Gateway® LR reaction LR Clonase™
   2573..2591    -  promoter       T7 promoter: promoter for bacteriophage T7 RNA polymerase
   2781..2804    +  promoter       Pc promoter (fragment): intI1 (promoter lies within the coding sequence); class 1 integron promoter
   2980..3036    +  CDS            GmR (fragment): gentamycin acetyltransferase; aacC1; confers resistance to gentamycin
   3043..3834    +  CDS            SmR: aminoglycoside adenylyltransferase (Murphy, 1985); aadA; confers resistance to spectinomycin and streptomycin
   3927..4515    +  rep_origin     ori: high-copy-number ColE1/pMB1/pBR322/pUC origin of replication
