[The description below was written by a language model from this plasmid's Addgene catalogue record and pLannotate feature annotations shown in this document.]
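Description:
pDONR223_EYS_p.Q172L is a Gateway entry clone built on the Invitrogen pDONR223 backbone and belongs to the Target Accelerator Plasmid Collection. It is propagated in E. coli from a high-copy ColE1/pUC-type origin and selected with spectinomycin through the aadA (SmR) aminoglycoside adenylyltransferase gene. A fragment of a class 1 integron Pc promoter and a remnant of a gentamicin acetyltransferase gene lie just upstream of aadA. The sequenced record is 4,577 nt.

The payload is a human EYS (eyes shut homolog) open reading frame, referenced to NM_198283.1 and carrying the Q172L amino-acid substitution. The annotated coding region spans about 1.8 kb and is called a fragment relative to the full-length Swiss-Prot protein, a factor required to maintain photoreceptor integrity. This suggests that the clone represents a shorter transcript isoform, though the record does not say so explicitly. The insert is flanked by attL recombination sites (the annotation software labels them attL3 and attL2), so LR Clonase can transfer the ORF into any compatible Gateway destination vector. The ORF is in the "closed" configuration, with a stop codon immediately after the coding sequence, so it suits native or N-terminally tagged expression but not C-terminal fusions.

The entry vector provides no promoter for expressing the insert. rrnB T1 and T2 terminators sit upstream of the cassette to insulate it from read-through transcription, and a T7 promoter lies beyond the downstream att site, facing back toward the insert. Short lacI and lacZα fragments are backbone remnants. The associated publication concerns the systematic functional testing of rare cancer variants for oncogenic activity, so the clone most likely serves as a source of this variant allele for shuttling into expression vectors for such assays.
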