Addgene plasmid #81448: pDONR223_EYS_p.Q172L
Purpose: Gateway Donor vector containing EYS , part of the Target Accelerator Plasmid Collection.
Depositing lab: Jesse Boehm & William Hahn & David Root. Depositing organization: Broad Institute. Publication: Systematic Functional Interrogation of Rare Cancer Variants Identifies Oncogenic Alleles. Kim E, Ilic N, Shrestha Y, Zou L, Kamburov A, Zhu C, Yang X, Lubonja R, Tran N, Nguyen C, Lawrence MS, Piccioni F, Bagul M, Doench JG, Chouinard CR, Wu X, Hogstrom L, Natoli T, Tamayo P, Horn H, Corsello SM, Lage K, Root DE, Subramanian A, Golub TR, Getz G, Boehm JS, Hahn WC. Cancer Discov. 2016 Jul;6(7):714-26. doi: 10.1158/2159-8290.CD-16-0160. Epub 2016 May 4. PubMed 27147599.
Backbone
  Vector backbone: pDONR223
  Backbone manufacturer: Invitrogen
  Backbone size w/o insert (bp): 2790
  Vector type: Gateway Entry vector
Growth in bacteria
  Bacterial resistance: Spectinomycin, 50 μg/mL
  Growth temperature: 37°C
  Growth strain: DH5alpha
  Copy number: High Copy
Gene/Insert
  Gene/Insert name: EYS (alt name: NM_198283.1)
  Species: H. sapiens (human)
  Mutation: Q172L
  Entrez Gene: EYS (a.k.a. C6orf178, C6orf179, C6orf180, EGFL10, EGFL11, RP25, SPAM, bA166P24.2, bA307F22.3, bA74E24.1, dJ1018A4.2, dJ22I17.2, dJ303F19.1)
  Promoter: None
  Cloning method: Gateway Cloning
  Sequencing primers: 5′ M13pUC-fwd; 3′ M13-Rev
Terms and licenses: Academic/Nonprofit Terms; Industry Terms: Not Available to Industry
Depositor comments: Closed state: stop codon immediately follows insert
How to cite: pDONR223_EYS_p.Q172L was a gift from Jesse Boehm & William Hahn & David Root (Addgene plasmid # 81448 ; http://n2t.net/addgene:81448 ; RRID:Addgene_81448)
