>Addgene plasmid #81448 | pDONR223_EYS_p.Q172L | depositor partial sequence | sequence record 154767 | Insert sequence
ATGACTGACAAATCAATCGTCATTCTGAGCCTGATGGTTTTTCACAGCTCTTTCATAAATGGAAAAACAT
GTAGACGGCAATTGGTGGAAGAATGGCATCCACAACCCTCATCATATGTGGTAAATTGGACACTAACAGA
AAACATCTGCTTGGACTTCTACAGAGATTGCTGGTTTTTGGGTGTAAACACTAAAATAGATACTTCAGGC
AATCAAGCTGTTCCCCAGATTTGCCCTTTGCAAATTCAATTAGGAGATATCCTTGTAATTTCTTCTGAAC
CATCTCTTCAATTTCCAGAAATAAATTTGATGAATGTTTCTGAAACATCTTTCGTTGGCTGTGTGCAAAA
TACCACAACGGAAGATCAGTTACTTTTTGGCTGCAGACTAAAAGGAATGCACACTGTTAATTCTAAGTGG
CTGAGTGTTGGGACACATTATTTTATCACAGTTATGGCAAGTGGTCCATCACCTTGTCCACTGGGACTTC
GACTAAATGTGACAGTGAAACAGCTGTTCTGCCAGGAATCTCTGAGTTCAGAATTTTGCTCTGGTCATGG
TAAATGTCTTAGTGAAGCTTGGAGCAAGACATATAGCTGCCATTGCCAGCCTCCATTTTCTGGAAAATAC
TGCCAGGAACTTGATGCATGTTCTTTTAAACCATGTAAAAATAATGGCAGTTGCATTAATAAAAGAGAAA
ATTGGGATGAGCAAGCATATGAATGTGTCTGTCACCCACCATTTACAGGAAAGAATTGCTCAGAAATAAT
TGGCCAGTGTCAACCACATGTCTGTTTCCATGGAAACTGCAGCAATATTACTTCAAATAGTTTCATTTGT
GAATGTGATGAGCAATTTTCAGGTCCATTCTGTGAGGTGTCAGCAAAACCTTGTGTTTCTCTGCTTTTTT
GGAAAAGAGGAATTTGCCCAAATAGCAGTTCTGCTTATACTTATGAATGCCCAAAAGGATCTTCCAGCCA
AAATGGTGAAACTGATGTCAGTGAGTTTTCATTAGTACCATGTCAGAATGGTACTGACTGCATCAAAATA
TCAAATGATGTTATGTGCATCTGTTCACCAATATTTACAGATTTGCTTTGTAAGAGCATTCAAACATCAT
GTGAGTCATTTCCTTTGAGGAATAATGCTACATGTAAGAAATGTGAGAAAGATTATCCTTGCAGCTGTAT
ATCAGGATTTACTGAAAAAAACTGTGAGAAAGCAATTGACCACTGTAAACTGCTCAGCATCAACTGTCTG
AATGAAGAATGGTGTTTCAATATAATTGGAAGATTCAAATATGTATGCATTCCAGGGTGCACAAAAAATC
CATGTTGGTTTTTGAAGAATGTTTACCTAATTCATCAACACCTCTGCTACTGTGGAGTCACCTTCCATGG
TATTTGCCAAGATAAAGGTCCTGCTCAATTTGAATATGTGTGGCAATTGGGATTTGCAGGATCTGAAGGC
GAAAAGTGCCAAGGGGTTATTGATGCCTATTTCTTTCTGGCTGCAAACTGCACTGAAGATGCAACCTATG
TGAACGATCCTGAAGATAATAATTCTTCATGTTGGTTCCCACATGAAGGCACAAAAGAGATTTGTGCAAA
TGGATGCAGTTGTTTGAGTGAAGAAGACAGTCAGGAATATCGGTATCTATGTTTTCTCAGATGGGCTGGC
AACATGTATCTGGAAAATACAACTGATGATCAAGAAAATGAGTGTCAACATGAAGCTGTTTGTAAAGATG
AAATTAATAGACCCAGGTATTTATGTATCATT
