>Addgene plasmid #81448 | pDONR223_EYS_p.Q172L | addgene partial sequence | sequence record 156355 | M13-F20 5'-TGTAAAACGACGGCCAGT-3'
TTCGTTGCAACAAATTGATGAGCAATGCTTTTTTATAATGCCAACTTTGTACAAAAAAGTTGGCACCATG
ACTGACAAATCAATCGTCATTCTGAGCCTGATGGTTTTTCACAGCTCTTTCATAAATGGAAAAACATGTA
GACGGCAATTGGTGGAAGAATGGCATCCACAACCCTCATCATATGTGGTAAATTGGACACTAACAGAAAA
CATCTGCTTGGACTTCTACAGAGATTGCTGGTTTTTGGGTGTAAACACTAAAATAGATACTTCAGGCAAT
CAAGCTGTTCCCCAGATTTGCCCTTTGCAAATTCAATTAGGAGATATCCTTGTAATTTCTTCTGAACCAT
CTCTTCAATTTCCAGAAATAAATTTGATGAATGTTTCTGAAACATCTTTCGTTGGCTGTGTGCAAAATAC
CACAACGGAAGATCAGTTACTTTTTGGCTGCAGACTAAAAGGAATGCACACTGTTAATTCTAAGTGGCTG
AGTGTTGGGACACATTATTTTATCACAGTTATGGCAAGTGGTCCATCACCTTGTCCACTGGGACTTCGAC
TAAATGTGACAGTGAAACAGCTGTTCTGCCAGGAATCTCTGAGTTCAGAATTTTGCTCTGGTCATGGTAA
ATGTCTTAGTGAAGCTTGGAGCAAGACATATAGCTGCCATTGCCAGCCTCCATTTTCTGGAAAATACTGC
CAGGAACTTGATGCATGTTCTTTTAAACCATGTAAAAATAATGGCAGTTGCATTAATAAAAGAGAAAATT
GGGATGAGCAAGCATATGAATGTGTCTGTCACCCACCATTTACAGGAAAGAATTGCTCAGAAATAATTGG
CCAGTGTCAACCACATGTCTGTTTCCATGGAAACTGCAGCAATATTACTTCAAATAGTTTCATTTGTGAA
TGTGATGAGCAATTTTCAGGTCCATTCTGTGAGGTGTCAGCAAAAC
